Addgene plasmid #194250: pHrD-IRES-Fluc
Purpose: Human RNAP1 promoter region driving firefly luciferase expression from IRES. Constructed by Ghoshal, et al. J Biol Chem (2004). Please cite this original manuscript!
Depositing lab: Samson Jacob. Publication: Human pre-60S assembly factors link rRNA transcription to pre-rRNA processing. McCool MA, Buhagiar AF, Bryant CJ, Ogawa LM, Abriola L, Surovtseva YV, Baserga SJ. RNA. 2022 Nov 2. pii: rna.079149.122. doi: 10.1261/rna.079149.122. PubMed 36323459.
Backbone
  Vector backbone: pGL3
  Total vector size (bp): 6135
  Vector type: Luciferase
Growth in bacteria
  Bacterial resistance: Ampicillin, 100 μg/mL
  Growth temperature: 37°C
  Growth strain: DH5alpha
  Copy number: High Copy
Gene/Insert
  Gene/Insert name: Firefly luciferase
  Promoter: human rDNA promoter and beginning of 5' ETS (-410 to +327 of pre-rRNA transcript)
  Cloning method: Unknown
  Sequencing primers: 5′ CTAGCAAAATAGGCTGTCCC; 3′ GACGATAGTCATGCCCCGCG
Resource information
  A portion of this plasmid was derived from a plasmid made by: Samson Jacob lab (OSU); manuscript doi: 10.1074/jbc.M309393200
Terms and licenses: Academic/Nonprofit Terms; Industry Terms: Not Available to Industry
Depositor comments: Plasmid was constructed by Samson Jacob lab. Manuscript citation: Ghoshal K, Majumder S, Datta J, Motiwala T, Bai S, Sharma SM, Frankel W, Jacob ST. Role of human ribosomal RNA (rRNA) promoter methylation and of methyl-CpG-binding protein MBD2 in the suppression of rRNA gene expression. J Biol Chem. 2004;279(8):6783-93. doi: 10.1074/jbc.M309393200. PubMed PMID: 14610093; PMCID: 2242730.
How to cite: pHrD-IRES-Fluc was a gift from Samson Jacob (Addgene plasmid # 194250 ; http://n2t.net/addgene:194250 ; RRID:Addgene_194250)
