[The description below was written by a language model from this plasmid's Addgene catalogue record and pLannotate feature annotations shown in this document.]
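Description:
pHrD-IRES-Fluc is a pGL3-based luciferase reporter plasmid of about 6.1 kb designed to read out RNA polymerase I transcription in human cells. It is maintained in E. coli as a high-copy plasmid through a ColE1/pUC-type origin and selected with ampicillin via the β-lactamase gene and its native promoter. An f1 phage origin is also present. Short annotated fragments of lacZα, the tetracycline resistance gene and SV40 large T antigen appear to be non-functional backbone remnants.

The reporter cassette is driven by the human rDNA promoter together with the start of the 5′ external transcribed spacer, spanning −410 to +327 relative to the pre-rRNA start site. The annotation tool does not label the promoter itself, but it does detect a promoter-associated pRNA (NoRC-associated RNA) motif in this upstream region, consistent with rDNA-derived sequence. Because Pol I transcripts are not capped, they are not translated by the normal cap-dependent route, so an EMCV internal ribosome entry site sits between the rDNA fragment and the firefly luciferase (luc+) coding sequence to allow cap-independent translation of the reporter. An SV40 polyadenylation signal is annotated after the luciferase gene. The synthetic poly(A) signal and transcriptional pause site upstream of the promoter are standard pGL3 elements that limit read-through transcription from the backbone.

Luciferase activity therefore serves as a proxy for rDNA promoter activity. The record links the construct to studies of how promoter methylation suppresses rRNA gene expression and how ribosome assembly factors affect rRNA transcription.
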