Features (pLannotate 1.2.2; 13 found; start..end, strand, type, name):
    349..438     +  ncRNA          pRNA: Accession: RF01518 - NoRC associated RNA, pRNA
    843..1418    +  misc_feature   IRES2: internal ribosome entry site (IRES) of the encephalomyocarditis virus (EMCV)
   1419..3071    +  CDS            luciferase: firefly luciferase; luc+; enhanced luc+ version of the luciferase gene
   3112..3233    -  polyA_signal   SV40 poly(A) signal: SV40 polyadenylation signal
   3256..3324    -  CDS            large T antigen (fragment): large T antigen from SV40 (simian virus 40)
   3340..3472    +  CDS            TcR (fragment): tetracycline efflux protein; tet; confers resistance to tetracycline
   3652..4240    -  rep_origin     ori: high-copy-number ColE1/pMB1/pBR322/pUC origin of replication
   4411..5271    -  CDS            AmpR: β-lactamase; bla; confers resistance to ampicillin, carbenicillin, and related antibiotics
   5272..5376    -  promoter       AmpR promoter: bla
   5403..5831    +  rep_origin     f1 ori (sequence partly withheld): f1 bacteriophage origin of replication; arrow indicates direction of (+) strand synthesis
   5863..5930    -  CDS            lacZα (fragment): LacZα fragment of β-galactosidase; lacZ fragment
   5989..6037    +  polyA_signal   poly(A) signal: synthetic polyadenylation signal
   6051..8       +  misc_feature   pause site (across the origin): RNA polymerase II transcriptional pause signal from the human α2 globin gene
>Addgene plasmid #194250 | pHrD-IRES-Fluc | addgene full sequence | sequence record 391338 | Addgene NGS Result
ATTTCTCTATCGATAGGTACCGAGCTCTCCCATATGGTCGACCTGCAGGCGGCCGCGAATTCACTAGTGA
TTACCCCGCGATCCTTTCTGGAGAGTCCCCGTGCGGAGTCGGAGAGCGCTCCCTGAGCGCGCGTGCGGCC
CGAGAGGTCGCGCCTGGCCGGCCTTCGGTCCCTCGTGTGTCCCGGTCGTAGGAGGGGCCGGCCGAAAATG
CTTCCGGCTCCCGCTCTGGAGACACGGGCCGGCCCCCTGCGTGTGGCACGGGCGGCCGGGAGGGCGTCCC
CGGCCCGGCGCTGCTCCCGCGTGTGTCCTGGGGTTGACCAGAGGGCCCCGGGCGCTCCGTGTGTGGCTGC
GATGGTGGCGTTTTTGGGGACAGGTGTCCGTGTCGCGCGTCGCCTGGGCCGGCGGCGTGGTCGGTGACGC
GACCTCCCGGCCCCGGGGGAGGTATATCTTTCGCTCCGAGTCGGCATTTTGGGCCGCCGGGTTATTGCTG
ACACGCTGTCCTCTGGCGACCTGTCGCTGGAGAGGTTGGGCCTCCGGATGCGCGCGGGGCTCTGGCCTAC
CGGTGACCCGGCTAGCCGGCCGCGCTCCTGCTTGAGCCGCCTGCCGGGGCCCGCGGGCCTGCTGTTCTCT
CGCGCGTCCGAGCGTCCCGACTCCCGGTGCCGGCCCGGGTCCGGGTCTCTGACCCACCCGGGGGCGGCGG
GGAAGGCGGCGAGGGCCACCGTGCCCCCGTGCGCTCTCCGCTGCGGGCGCCCGGGGCGGCCGCGACAACC
CCACCCCGCTGGCTCCGTGCCGTGCGTGTCAGGCGTTCTCGTCAGATCTAGGGCGGCCAATTCGCCCCTC
TCCCCCCCCCCCTAACGTTACTGGCCGAAGCCGCTTGGAATAAGGCCGGTGTGCGTTTGTCTATATGTTA
TTTTCCACCATATTGCCGTCTTTTGGCAATGTGAGGGCCCGGAAACCTGGCCCTGTCTTCTTGACGAGCA
TTCCTAGGGGTCTTTCCCCTCTCGCCAAAGGAATGCAAGGTCTGTTGAATGTCGTGAAGGAAGCAGTACC
TCTGGAAGCTTCTTGAAGACAAACAACGTCTGTAGCGACCCTTTGCAGGCAGCGGAACCCCCCACCTGGC
GACAGGTGCCTCTGCGGCCAAAAGCCACGTGTATAAGATACACCTGCAAAGGCGGCACAACCCCAGTGCC
ACGTTGTGAGTTGGATAGTTGTGGAAAGAGTCAAATGGCTCTCCTCAAGCGTATTCAACAAGGGGCTGAA
GGATGCCCAGAAGGTACCCCATTGTATGGGATCTGATCTGGGGCCTCGGTGCACATGCTTTACATGTGTT
TAGTCGAGGTTAAAAAAACGTCTAGGCCCCCCGAACCACGGGGACGTGGTTTTCCTTTGAAAAACACGAT
GATAAGCTTGCCACAACCATGGAAGACGCCAAAAACATAAAGAAAGGCCCGGCGCCATTCTATCCGCTGG
AAGATGGAACCGCTGGAGAGCAACTGCATAAGGCTATGAAGAGATACGCCCTGGTTCCTGGAACAATTGC
TTTTACAGATGCACATATCGAGGTGGACATCACTTACGCTGAGTACTTCGAAATGTCCGTTCGGTTGGCA
GAAGCTATGAAACGATATGGGCTGAATACAAATCACAGAATCGTCGTATGCAGTGAAAACTCTCTTCAAT
TCTTTATGCCGGTGTTGGGCGCGTTATTTATCGGAGTTGCAGTTGCGCCCGCGAACGACATTTATAATGA
ACGTGAATTGCTCAACAGTATGGGCATTTCGCAGCCTACCGTGGTGTTCGTTTCCAAAAAGGGGTTGCAA
AAAATTTTGAACGTGCAAAAAAAGCTCCCAATCATCCAAAAAATTATTATCATGGATTCTAAAACGGATT
ACCAGGGATTTCAGTCGATGTACACGTTCGTCACATCTCATCTACCTCCCGGTTTTAATGAATACGATTT
TGTGCCAGAGTCCTTCGATAGGGACAAGACAATTGCACTGATCATGAACTCCTCTGGATCTACTGGTCTG
CCTAAAGGTGTCGCTCTGCCTCATAGAACTGCCTGCGTGAGATTCTCGCATGCCAGAGATCCTATTTTTG
GCAATCAAATCATTCCGGATACTGCGATTTTAAGTGTTGTTCCATTCCATCACGGTTTTGGAATGTTTAC
TACACTCGGATATTTGATATGTGGATTTCGAGTCGTCTTAATGTATAGATTTGAAGAAGAGCTGTTTCTG
AGGAGCCTTCAGGATTACAAGATTCAAAGTGCGCTGCTGGTGCCAACCCTATTCTCCTTCTTCGCCAAAA
GCACTCTGATTGACAAATACGATTTATCTAATTTACACGAAATTGCTTCTGGTGGCGCTCCCCTCTCTAA
GGAAGTCGGGGAAGCGGTTGCCAAGAGGTTCCATCTGCCAGGTATCAGGCAAGGATATGGGCTCACTGAG
ACTACATCAGCTATTCTGATTACACCCGAGGGGGATGATAAACCGGGCGCGGTCGGTAAAGTTGTTCCAT
TTTTTGAAGCGAAGGTTGTGGATCTGGATACCGGGAAAACGCTGGGCGTTAATCAAAGAGGCGAACTGTG
TGTGAGAGGTCCTATGATTATGTCCGGTTATGTAAACAATCCGGAAGCGACCAACGCCTTGATTGACAAG
GATGGATGGCTACATTCTGGAGACATAGCTTACTGGGACGAAGACGAACACTTCTTCATCGTTGACCGCC
TGAAGTCTCTGATTAAGTACAAAGGCTATCAGGTGGCTCCCGCTGAATTGGAATCCATCTTGCTCCAACA
CCCCAACATCTTCGACGCAGGTGTCGCAGGTCTTCCCGACGATGACGCCGGTGAACTTCCCGCCGCCGTT
GTTGTTTTGGAGCACGGAAAGACGATGACGGAAAAAGAGATCGTGGATTACGTCGCCAGTCAAGTAACAA
CCGCGAAAAAGTTGCGCGGAGGAGTTGTGTTTGTGGACGAAGTACCGAAAGGTCTTACCGGAAAACTCGA
CGCAAGAAAAATCAGAGAGATCCTCATAAAGGCCAAGAAGGGCGGAAAGATCGCCGTGTAATTCTAGAGT
CGGGGCGGCCGGCCGCTTCGAGCAGACATGATAAGATACATTGATGAGTTTGGACAAACCACAACTAGAA
TGCAGTGAAAAAAATGCTTTATTTGTGAAATTTGTGATGCTATTGCTTTATTTGTAACCATTATAAGCTG
CAATAAACAAGTTAACAACAACAATTGCATTCATTTTATGTTTCAGGTTCAGGGGGAGGTGTGGGAGGTT
TTTTAAAGCAAGTAAAACCTCTACAAATGTGGTAAAATCGATAAGGATCCGTCGACCGATGCCCTTGAGA
GCCTTCAACCCAGTCAGCTCCTTCCGGTGGGCGCGGGGCATGACTATCGTCGCCGCACTTATGACTGTCT
TCTTTATCATGCAACTCGTAGGACAGGTGCCGGCAGCGCTCTTCCGCTTCCTCGCTCACTGACTCGCTGC
GCTCGGTCGTTCGGCTGCGGCGAGCGGTATCAGCTCACTCAAAGGCGGTAATACGGTTATCCACAGAATC
AGGGGATAACGCAGGAAAGAACATGTGAGCAAAAGGCCAGCAAAAGGCCAGGAACCGTAAAAAGGCCGCG
TTGCTGGCGTTTTTCCATAGGCTCCGCCCCCCTGACGAGCATCACAAAAATCGACGCTCAAGTCAGAGGT
GGCGAAACCCGACAGGACTATAAAGATACCAGGCGTTTCCCCCTGGAAGCTCCCTCGTGCGCTCTCCTGT
TCCGACCCTGCCGCTTACCGGATACCTGTCCGCCTTTCTCCCTTCGGGAAGCGTGGCGCTTTCTCATAGC
TCACGCTGTAGGTATCTCAGTTCGGTGTAGGTCGTTCGCTCCAAGCTGGGCTGTGTGCACGAACCCCCCG
TTCAGCCCGACCGCTGCGCCTTATCCGGTAACTATCGTCTTGAGTCCAACCCGGTAAGACACGACTTATC
GCCACTGGCAGCAGCCACTGGTAACAGGATTAGCAGAGCGAGGTATGTAGGCGGTGCTACAGAGTTCTTG
AAGTGGTGGCCTAACTACGGCTACACTAGAAGAACAGTATTTGGTATCTGCGCTCTGCTGAAGCCAGTTA
CCTTCGGAAAAAGAGTTGGTAGCTCTTGATCCGGCAAACAAACCACCGCTGGTAGCGGTGGTTTTTTTGT
TTGCAAGCAGCAGATTACGCGCAGAAAAAAAGGATCTCAAGAAGATCCTTTGATCTTTTCTACGGGGTCT
GACGCTCAGTGGAACGAAAACTCACGTTAAGGGATTTTGGTCATGAGATTATCAAAAAGGATCTTCACCT
AGATCCTTTTAAATTAAAAATGAAGTTTTAAATCAATCTAAAGTATATATGAGTAAACTTGGTCTGACAG
TTACCAATGCTTAATCAGTGAGGCACCTATCTCAGCGATCTGTCTATTTCGTTCATCCATAGTTGCCTGA
CTCCCCGTCGTGTAGATAACTACGATACGGGAGGGCTTACCATCTGGCCCCAGTGCTGCAATGATACCGC
GAGACCCACGCTCACCGGCTCCAGATTTATCAGCAATAAACCAGCCAGCCGGAAGGGCCGAGCGCAGAAG
TGGTCCTGCAACTTTATCCGCCTCCATCCAGTCTATTAATTGTTGCCGGGAAGCTAGAGTAAGTAGTTCG
CCAGTTAATAGTTTGCGCAACGTTGTTGCCATTGCTACAGGCATCGTGGTGTCACGCTCGTCGTTTGGTA
TGGCTTCATTCAGCTCCGGTTCCCAACGATCAAGGCGAGTTACATGATCCCCCATGTTGTGCAAAAAAGC
GGTTAGCTCCTTCGGTCCTCCGATCGTTGTCAGAAGTAAGTTGGCCGCAGTGTTATCACTCATGGTTATG
GCAGCACTGCATAATTCTCTTACTGTCATGCCATCCGTAAGATGCTTTTCTGTGACTGGTGAGTACTCAA
CCAAGTCATTCTGAGAATAGTGTATGCGGCGACCGAGTTGCTCTTGCCCGGCGTCAATACGGGATAATAC
CGCGCCACATAGCAGAACTTTAAAAGTGCTCATCATTGGAAAACGTTCTTCGGGGCGAAAACTCTCAAGG
ATCTTACCGCTGTTGAGATCCAGTTCGATGTAACCCACTCGTGCACCCAACTGATCTTCAGCATCTTTTA
CTTTCACCAGCGTTTCTGGGTGAGCAAAAACAGGAAGGCAAAATGCCGCAAAAAAGGGAATAAGGGCGAC
ACGGAAATGTTGAATACTCATACTCTTCCTTTTTCAATATTATTGAAGCATTTATCAGGGTTATTGTCTC
ATGAGCGGATACATATTTGAATGTATTTAGAAAAATAAACAAATAGGGGTTCCGCGCACATTTCCCCGAA
AAGTGCCACCTG
[124 nt withheld, positions 5403-5526]
C
[91 nt withheld, positions 5528-5618]
A
[49 nt withheld, positions 5620-5668]
CCTTTGACGTTGGAGTCCACGTTCTTT
[37 nt withheld, positions 5696-5732]
ACCCTATCTCGGTCTATTCTTTTGATTTATAAGGGATTTTGCCGATTTCGGCCTATTGGTTAAAAAATGA
GCTGATTTAACAAAAATTTAACGCGAATTTTAACAAAATATTAACGCTTACAATTTGCCATTCGCCATTC
AGGCTGCGCAACTGTTGGGAAGGGCGATCGGTGCGGGCCTCTTCGCTATTACGCCAGCCCAAGCTACCAT
GATAAGTAAGTAATATTAAGGTACGGGAGGTACTTGGAGCGGCCGCAATAAAATATCTTTATTTTCATTA
CATCTGTGTGTTGGTTTTTTGTGTGAATCGATAGTACTAACATACGCTCTCCATCAAAACAAAACGAAAC
AAAACAAACTAGCAAAATAGGCTGTCCCCAGTGCAAGTGCAGGTGCCAGAAC
